Addgene plasmid #48547: pFUSB4_GTAT
Depositing lab: Stephen Ekker. Depositing organization: Mayo Foundation for Medical Education and Research. Publication: High Efficiency In Vivo Genome Engineering with a Simplified 15-RVD GoldyTALEN Design. Ma AC, Lee HB, Clark KJ, Ekker SC. PLoS One. 2013 May 29;8(5):e65259. doi: 10.1371/journal.pone.0065259. Print 2013. PubMed 23734242.
Backbone
  Vector backbone: pFUS_B4
  Vector type: Mammalian Expression, TALEN
Growth in bacteria
  Bacterial resistance: Spectinomycin, 50 μg/mL
  Growth temperature: 37°C
  Growth strain: Top10
  Copy number: Unknown
Gene/Insert
  Gene/Insert name: RVD sequence: NN NG NI NG
  Species: Synthetic
  Cloning method: Unknown
  Sequencing primers: 5′ ttgatgcctggcagttccct; 3′ cgaaccgaacaggcttatgt
Terms and licenses: Academic/Nonprofit Terms; Industry Terms: Not Available to Industry
Depositor comments: Plasmid was created using Golden Gate cloning.
How to cite: pFUSB4_GTAT was a gift from Stephen Ekker (Addgene plasmid # 48547 ; http://n2t.net/addgene:48547 ; RRID:Addgene_48547)
