[The description below was written by a language model from this plasmid's Addgene catalogue record and pLannotate feature annotations shown in this document.]
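Description:
pFUSB4_GTAT is a small (about 2.9 kb) bacterial intermediate plasmid for modular TALEN assembly. It is built on the pFUS_B4 array vector and carries a pre-assembled block of four synthetic TAL effector repeats. The repeat-variable diresidues are NN, NG, NI and NG, which under the standard TALE code correspond to the bases G, T, A and T, as the name indicates. The depositor notes that the array was made by Golden Gate cloning. pFUS_B-type vectors conventionally hold the second, shorter portion of a repeat array. That portion is joined in a later Golden Gate step with the first portion, a last-repeat module and a destination backbone encoding the TALE termini and nuclease domain. The associated work concerns a simplified 15-RVD GoldyTALEN design, so a ready-made four-repeat block of this kind would serve as a library component that shortens TALEN construction.

The feature table annotates only backbone elements and does not mark the repeat insert itself. It shows a high-copy ColE1/pUC-type origin for propagation in E. coli. Selection relies on an aadA (SmR) gene conferring spectinomycin/streptomycin resistance, preceded by fragments of a class 1 integron Pc promoter and a gentamicin acetyltransferase remnant. Short leftovers of lacZα and lacI are present, along with the rrnB T1 and T2 terminators. The lacZα fragment is probably what remains of a blue/white screening cassette displaced when the repeats were inserted. Although the catalogue lists the vector type as mammalian expression/TALEN, no eukaryotic promoter, polyadenylation signal or nuclease domain is annotated. The plasmid is therefore best regarded as an assembly intermediate rather than an expression construct.
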