Features (pLannotate 1.2.2; 8 found; start..end, strand, type, name):
      3..39      -  CDS            lacZα (fragment): LacZα fragment of β-galactosidase; lacZ fragment
    596..619     +  promoter       Pc promoter (fragment): intI1 (promoter lies within the coding sequence); class 1 integron promoter
    795..851     +  CDS            GmR (fragment): gentamycin acetyltransferase; aacC1; confers resistance to gentamycin
    858..1649    +  CDS            SmR: aminoglycoside adenylyltransferase (Murphy, 1985); aadA; confers resistance to spectinomycin and streptomycin
   1742..2330    +  rep_origin     ori: high-copy-number ColE1/pMB1/pBR322/pUC origin of replication
   2513..2605    +  CDS            lacI (fragment): lac repressor; lacI; The lac repressor binds to the lac operator to inhibit transcription in E. coli. This inhibition can be relieved by adding lactose or isopropyl-β-D-thiogalactopyranoside (IPTG).
   2660..2687    -  terminator     rrnB T2 terminator: transcription terminator T2 from the E. coli rrnB gene
   2819..2862    +  terminator     rrnB T1 terminator: Escherichia coli rrnB; transcription terminator T1 from the E. coli rrnB gene
>Addgene plasmid #48547 | pFUSB4_GTAT | depositor full sequence | sequence record 70247 | Full Sequence
ATGTTTTCCCAGTCACGACGTTGTAAAACGACGGCCAGTCTTAAGCGTCTCATGGCCTGACCCCGGACCA
AGTGGTGGCCTATCGCCAGCAACAATGGCGGCAAGCAAGCGCTCGAAACGGTGCAGCGGCTGTTGCCGGT
GCTGTGCCAGGACCATGGCCTGACCCCGGACCAAGTGGTGGCTATCGCCAGCAACGGTGGCGGCAAGCAA
GCGCTCGAAACGGTGCAGCGGCTGTTGCCGGTGCTGTGCCAGGACCATGGCCTGACCCCGGACCAAGTGG
TGGCTATCGCCAGCAACATTGGCGGCAAGCAAGCGCTCGAAACGGTGCAGCGGCTGTTGCCGGTGCTGTG
CCAGGACCATGGCCTGACCCCGGACCAAGTGGTGGCTATCGCCAGCAACGGTGGCGGCAAGCAAGCGCTC
GAAACGGTGCAGCGGCTGTTGCCGGTGCTGTGCCAGGACCATGGCCTGACCCCGGACCAAGTGGTGGCTA
TCGAGACGTCTAGACCAGCCAGGACAGAAATGCCTCGACTTCGCTGCTACCCAAGGTTGCCGGGTGACGC
ACACCGTGGAAACGGATGAAGGCACGAACCCAGTGGACATAAGCCTGTTCGGTTCGTAAGCTGTAATGCA
AGTAGCGTATGCGCTCACGCAACTGGTCCAGAACCTTGACCGAACGCAGCGGTGGTAACGGCGCAGTGGC
GGTTTTCATGGCTTGTTATGACTGTTTTTTTGGGGTACAGTCTATGCCTCGGGCATCCAAGCAGCAAGCG
CGTTACGCCGTGGGTCGATGTTTGATGTTATGGAGCAGCAACGATGTTACGCAGCAGGGCAGTCGCCCTA
AAACAAAGTTAAACATTATGAGGGAAGCGGTGATCGCCGAAGTATCGACTCAACTATCAGAGGTAGTTGG
CGTCATCGAGCGCCATCTCGAACCGACGTTGCTGGCCGTACATTTGTACGGCTCCGCAGTGGATGGCGGC
CTGAAGCCACACAGTGATATTGATTTGCTGGTTACGGTGACCGTAAGGCTTGATGAAACAACGCGGCGAG
CTTTGATCAACGACCTTTTGGAAACTTCGGCTTCCCCTGGAGAGAGCGAGATTCTCCGCGCTGTAGAAGT
CACCATTGTTGTGCACGACGACATCATTCCGTGGCGTTATCCAGCTAAGCGCGAACTGCAATTTGGAGAA
TGGCAGCGCAATGACATTCTTGCAGGTATCTTCGAGCCAGCCACGATCGACATTGATCTGGCTATCTTGC
TGACAAAAGCAAGAGAACATAGCGTTGCCTTGGTAGGTCCAGCGGCGGAGGAACTCTTTGATCCGGTTCC
TGAACAGGATCTATTTGAGGCGCTAAATGAAACCTTAACGCTATGGAACTCGCCGCCCGACTGGGCTGGC
GATGAGCGAAATGTAGTGCTTACGTTGTCCCGCATTTGGTACAGCGCAGTAACCGGCAAAATCGCGCCGA
AGGATGTCGCTGCCGACTGGGCAATGGAGCGCCTGCCGGCCCAGTATCAGCCCGTCATACTTGAAGCTAG
ACAGGCTTATCTTGGACAAGAAGAAGATCGCTTGGCCTCGCGCGCAGATCAGTTGGAAGAATTTGTCCAC
TACGTGAAAGGCGAGATCACCAAGGTAGTCGGCAAATAACCCTCGAGCCACCCATGACCAAAATCCCTTA
ACGTGAGTTACGCGTCGTTCCACTGAGCGTCAGACCCCGTAGAAAAGATCAAAGGATCTTCTTGAGATCC
TTTTTTTCTGCGCGTAATCTGCTGCTTGCAAACAAAAAAACCACCGCTACCAGCGGTGGTTTGTTTGCCG
GATCAAGAGCTACCAACTCTTTTTCCGAAGGTAACTGGCTTCAGCAGAGCGCAGATACCAAATACTGTCC
TTCTAGTGTAGCCGTAGTTAGGCCACCACTTCAAGAACTCTGTAGCACCGCCTACATACCTCGCTCTGCT
AATCCTGTTACCAGTGGCTGCTGCCAGTGGCGATAAGTCGTGTCTTACCGGGTTGGACTCAAGACGATAG
TTACCGGATAAGGCGCAGCGGTCGGGCTGAACGGGGGGTTCGTGCACACAGCCCAGCTTGGAGCGAACGA
CCTACACCGAACTGAGATACCTACAGCGTGAGCATTGAGAAAGCGCCACGCTTCCCGAAGGGAGAAAGGC
GGACAGGTATCCGGTAAGCGGCAGGGTCGGAACAGGAGAGCGCACGAGGGAGCTTCCAGGGGGAAACGCC
TGGTATCTTTATAGTCCTGTCGGGTTTCGCCACCTCTGACTTGAGCGTCGATTTTTGTGATGCTCGTCAG
GGGGGCGGAGCCTATGGAAAAACGCCAGCAACGCGGCCTTTTTACGGTTCCTGGCCTTTTGCTGGCCTTT
TGCTCACATGTTCTTTCCTGCGTTATCCCCTGATTCTGTGGATAACCGTATTACCGCCTTTGAGTGAGCT
GATACCGCTCGCCGCAGCCGAACGACCGAGCGCAGCGAGTCAGTGAGCGAGGAAGCGGAAGAGCGCCCAA
TACGCAAACCGCCTCTCCCCGCGCGTTGGCCGATTCATTAATGCAGCTGGCACGACAGGTTTCCCGACTG
GAAAGCGGGCAGTGAGCGCAACGCAATTAATACGCGTACCGCTAGCCAGGAAGAGTTTGTAGAAACGCAA
AAAGGCCATCCGTCAGGATGGCCTTCTGCTTAGTTTGATGCCTGGCAGTTTATGGCGGGCGTCCTGCCCG
CCACCCTCCGGGCCGTTGCTTCACAACGTTCAAATCCGCTCCCGGCGGATTTGTCCTACTCAGGAGAGCG
TTCACCGACAAACAACAGATAAAACGAAAGGCCCAGTCTTCCGACTGAGCCTTTCGTTTTATTTGATGCC
TGGCAGTTCCCTACTCTCGCGTTAACGCTAGCATGG
