>Addgene plasmid #48547 | pFUSB4_GTAT | addgene partial sequence | sequence record 73071 | pCR8_F1 5'-ttgatgcctggcagttccct-3'
TCACGACGTTGTAAAACGACGGCCAGTCTTAAGCGTCTCATGGCCTGACCCCGGACCAAGTGGTGGCTAT
CGCCAGCAACAATGGCGGCAAGCAAGCGCTCGAAACGGTGCAGCGGCTGTTGCCGGTGCTGTGCCAGGAC
CATGGCCTGACCCCGGACCAAGTGGTGGCTATCGCCAGCAACGGTGGCGGCAAGCAAGCGCTCGAAACGG
TGCAGCGGCTGTTGCCGGTGCTGTGCCAGGACCATGGCCTGACCCCGGACCAAGTGGTGGCTATCGCCAG
CAACATTGGCGGCAAGCAAGCGCTCGAAACGGTGCAGCGGCTGTTGCCGGTGCTGTGCCAGGACCATGGC
CTGACCCCGGACCAAGTGGTGGCTATCGCCAGCAACGGTGGCGGCAAGCAAGCGCTCGAAACGGTGCAGC
GGCTGTTGCCGGTGCTGTGCCAGGACCATGGCCTGACCCCGGACCAAGTGGTGGCTATCGAGACGTCTAG
ACCAGCCAGGACAGAAATGCCTCGACTTCGCTGCTACCCAAGGTTGCCGGGTGACGCACACCGTGGAAAC
GGATGAAGGCACGAACCCAGTGGACATAAGCCTGTTCGGTTCGTAAGCTGTAATGCAAGTAGCGTATGCG
CTCACGCAACTGGTCCAGAACCTTGACCGAACGCAGCGGTGGTAACGGCGCAGTGGCGGTTTTCATGGCT
TGTTATGACTGTTTTTTTGGGGTACAGTCTATGCCTCGGGCATCCAAGCAGCAAGCGCGTTACGCCGTGG
GTCGATGTTTGATGTTATGGAGCAGCAACGATGTTACGCAGCAGGGCAGTCGCCCTAAAACAAAGTTAAA
CATTATGAGGGAAGCGGTGATCGCCGAAGTATCGACTCAACTATCAGAGGTAGTTGGCGTCATCGAGCGC
CATCTCGAACCGACGTTGCTGGCCGTACATTTGTACGGCTCC
